>Addgene plasmid #67447 | pDEST40-ARL4D-V5-His6 | addgene partial sequence | sequence record 119574 | T7 5'-TAATACGACTCACTATAGGG-3'
AAAAAAGCAGGCTTAGAAGGAGATAGAACCATGGGGAACCACTTGACTGAGATGGCGCCCACTGCCTCCT
CCTTCTTGCCCCACTTCCAAGCCCTGCATGTCGTGGTCATTGGGCTGGACTCTGCTGGAAAGACCTCCCT
CCTTTACCGCCTCAAGTTCAAGGAGTTTGTCCAGAGTGTCCCCACCAAAGGCTTCAACACCGAGAAGATC
CGGGTGCCCCTCGGGGGATCGCGTGGCATCACCTTCCAAGTGTGGGACGTCGGGGGGCAGGAGAAGCTGC
GACCACTGTGGCGCTCTTATACCCGCCGGACAGACGGTCTAGTGTTTGTGGTGGACGCTGCGGAGGCTGA
GCGGCTGGAGGAAGCCAAGGTGGAGTTGCACCGAATCAGCCGGGCCTCGGACAACCAGGGCGTGCCAGTG
CTGGTGCTGGCCAACAAGCAGGACCAGCCCGGGGCACTGAGCGCTGCTGAGGTGGAGAAGAGGCTGGCAG
TCCGAGAGCTAGCAGCCGCCACTCTCACTCATGTGCAAGGCTGCAGCGCTGTGGACGGTCTGGGCCTGCA
GCAGGGCCTTGAGCGCCTCTATGAGATGATCCTCAAGAGGAAGAAGGCAGCTCGGGGTGGCAAGAAGAGA
CGGGACCCAGCTTTCTTGTACAAAGTGGTTGATCTAGAGGGCCCGCGGTTCGAAGGTAAGCCTATCCCTA
ACCCTCTCCTCGGTCTCGATTCTACGCGTACCGGTCATCATCACCATCACCATTGAGTTTAAACCCGCTG
ATCAGCCTCGACTGTGCCTTCTAGTTGCCAGCCATCTGTTGTTTGCCCCTCCCCCGTGCCTTCCTTGACC
CTGGAAGGTGCCACTCCCACTGTCCTTTCCTAATAAAATGAGGAAATTGCATCGCATTGTCTGAGTAGGT
GTCATTCTATTCTGGGGGGTGGGGTGGGGCAGGACAGCAAGGGGGAGGATTGGGAAGAC
