[The description below was written by a language model from this plasmid's Addgene catalogue record.]
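Description:
pDEST40-ARL4D-V5-His6 is a mammalian expression plasmid built on the commercial Gateway destination vector pcDNA-DEST40. It carries the open reading frame of human ARL4D (also known as ARF4L or ARL6), a member of the ARF family of small regulatory GTPases. The coding sequence was introduced by Gateway recombination, placing it downstream of the CMV promoter for strong constitutive transcription in mammalian cells. It is in frame with backbone-encoded V5 epitope and six-histidine tags, so the protein is produced with both tags at its C terminus. The V5 epitope allows detection by immunoblotting or immunofluorescence with standard anti-V5 antibodies, and the His6 tag permits metal-affinity capture. The use of a BGH reverse sequencing primer suggests a bovine growth hormone polyadenylation region downstream of the cassette, although no feature table is provided to confirm the layout.

The plasmid is maintained in E. coli at high copy number under ampicillin selection. It also carries a neomycin resistance marker, so transfected mammalian cells can be selected with G418 to derive stable lines. The insert differs from the reference sequence at three nucleotide positions. Two changes are silent, but an A-to-C change at base 272 produces an N91T substitution, which should be kept in mind when interpreting functional results. The construct belongs to a plasmid toolbox for expressing or knocking down human ARF, ARL and SAR GTPases. It is suited to transient or stable expression of tagged ARL4D for localisation, interaction and biochemical studies.
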