Addgene plasmid #67447: pDEST40-ARL4D-V5-His6
Purpose: Mammalian expression of hArl4D with C-term V5 and His6 tag
Depositing lab: Richard Kahn. Depositing organization: Emory University. Publication: Tool box: Plasmids for the expression or knockdown of human ARF Family GTPases (ARF/ARL/SAR) and their co-expression in bacteria with N-myristoyltransferases. Kerr SC, Kahn RA. Cell Logist. 2015 Sep 21;5(3):e1090523. doi: 10.1080/21592799.2015.1090523. eCollection 2015 Jul-Sep. PubMed 27057421.
Backbone
  Vector backbone: pcDNA-DEST40
  Backbone manufacturer: Life Technologies
  Vector type: Mammalian Expression
  Selectable markers: Neomycin (select with G418)
Growth in bacteria
  Bacterial resistance: Ampicillin, 100 μg/mL
  Growth temperature: 37°C
  Growth strain: DH5alpha
  Copy number: High Copy
Gene/Insert
  Gene/Insert name: ARL4D (alt name: pRK16n-D40)
  Species: H. sapiens (human)
  Mutation: bp 272 A to C; N91T mutation; bp 327 T to G; silent mutation; bp 390 C to G; silent mutation
  Entrez Gene: ARL4D (a.k.a. ARF4L, ARL6)
  Promoter: CMV
  Tag / fusion protein: V5 (C terminal on backbone); His (C terminal on backbone)
  Cloning method: Gateway Cloning
  Sequencing primers: 5′ CMV-F; 3′ BGH-rev
Terms and licenses: Academic/Nonprofit Terms; Industry Terms: Not Available to Industry
How to cite: pDEST40-ARL4D-V5-His6 was a gift from Richard Kahn (Addgene plasmid # 67447 ; http://n2t.net/addgene:67447 ; RRID:Addgene_67447)
